>Addgene plasmid #153109 | Flag-FOXA1 | addgene full sequence | sequence record 298986 | Addgene NGS Result
CGCCATTCTGCCTGGGGACGTCGGAGCAAGCTTGATTTAGGTGACACTATAGAATACAAGCTACTTGTTC
TTTTTGCAGGATCAGCCACCATGGATTACAAGGACGACGACGATAAGGGATCCCATCGATTCGAATTCTT
AGGAACTGTGAAGATGGAAGGGCATGAAACCAGCGACTGGAACAGCTACTACGCAGACACGCAGGAGGCC
TACTCCTCCGTCCCGGTCAGCAACATGAACTCAGGCCTGGGCTCCATGAACTCCATGAACACCTACATGA
CCATGAACACCATGACTACGAGCGGCAACATGACCCCGGCGTCCTTCAACATGTCCTATGCCAACCCGGG
CCTAGGGGCCGGCCTGAGTCCCGGCGCAGTAACCGGCATGCCGGGGGGCTCGGCGGGCGCCATGAACAGC
ATGACTGCGGCCGGCGTGACGGCCATGGGTACGGCGCTGAGCCCGAGCGGCATGGGCGCCATGGGTGCGC
AGCAGGCGGCCTCCATGAATGGCCTGGGCCCCTACGCGGCCGCCATGAACCCGTGCATGAGCCCCATGGC
GTACGCGCCGTCCAACCTGGGCCGCAGCCGCGCGGGCGGCGGCGGCGACGCCAAGACGTTCAAGCGCAGC
TACCCGCACGCCAAGCCGCCCTACTCGTACATCTCGCTCATCACCATGGCCATCCAGCAGGCGCCCAGCA
AGATGCTCACGCTGAGCGAGATCTACCAGTGGATCATGGACCTCTTCCCCTATTACCGGCAGAACCAGCA
GCGCTGGCAGAACTCCATCCGCCACTCGCTGTCCTTCAATGACTGCTTCGTCAAGGTGGCACGCTCCCCG
GACAAGCCGGGCAAGGGCTCCTACTGGACGCTGCACCCGGACTCCGGCAACATGTTCGAGAACGGCTGCT
ACTTGCGCCGCCAGAAGCGCTTCAAGTGCGAGAAGCAGCCGGGGGCCGGCGGCGGGGGCGGGAGCGGAAG
CGGGGGCAGCGGCGCCAAGGGCGGCCCTGAGAGCCGCAAGGACCCCTCTGGCGCCTCTAACCCCAGCGCC
GACTCGCCCCTCCATCGGGGTGTGCACGGGAAGACCGGCCAGCTAGAGGGCGCGCCGGCCCCCGGGCCCG
CCGCCAGCCCCCAGACTCTGGACCACAGTGGGGCGACGGCGACAGGGGGCGCCTCGGAGTTGAAGACTCC
AGCCTCCTCAACTGCGCCCCCCATAAGCTCCGGGCCCGGGGCGCTGGCCTCTGTGCCCGCCTCTCACCCG
GCACACGGCTTGGCACCCCACGAGTCCCAGCTGCACCTGAAAGGGGACCCCCACTACTCCTTCAACCACC
CGTTCTCCATCAACAACCTCATGTCCTCCTCGGAGCAGCAGCATAAGCTGGACTTCAAGGCATACGAACA
GGCACTGCAATACTCGCCTTACGGCTCTACGTTGCCCGCCAGCCTGCCTCTAGGCAGCGCCTCGGTGACC
ACCAGGAGCCCCATCGAGCCCTCAGCCCTGGAGCCGGCGTACTACCAAGGTGTGTATTCCAGACCCGTCC
TAAACACTTCCTAGCTCCCCTCGAGCCTCTAGAACTATAGTGAGTCGTATTACGTAGATCCAGACATGAT
AAGATACATTGATGAGTTTGGACAAACCACAACTAGAATGCAGTGAAAAAAATGCTTTATTTGTGAAATT
TGTGATGCTATTGCTTTATTTGTAACCATTATAAGCTGCAATAAACAAGTTAACAACAACAATTGCATTC
ATTTTATGTTTCAGGTTCAGGGGGAGGTGTGGGAGGTTTTTTAATTCGCGGCCGCGGCGCCAATGCATTG
GGCCCGGTACCCAGCTTTTGTTCCCTTTAGTGAGGGTTAATTGCGCGCTTGGCGTAATCATGGTCATAGC
TGTTTCCTGTGTGAAATTGTTATCCGCTCACAATTCCACACAACATACGAGCCGGGAGCATAAAGTGTAA
AGCCTGGGGTGCCTAATGAGTGAGCTAACTCACATTAATTGCGTTGCGCTCACTGCCCGCTTTCCAGTCG
GGAAACCTGTCGTGCCAGCTGCATTAATGAATCGGCCAACGCGCGGGGAGAGGCGGTTTGCGTATTGGGC
GCTCTTCCGCTTCCTCGCTCACTGACTCGCTGCGCTCGGTCGTTCGGCTGCGGCGAGCGGTATCAGCTCA
CTCAAAGGCGGTAATACGGTTATCCACAGAATCAGGGGATAACGCAGGAAAGAACATGTGAGCAAAAGGC
CAGCAAAAGGCCAGGAACCGTAAAAAGGCCGCGTTGCTGGCGTTTTTCCATAGGCTCCGCCCCCCTGACG
AGCATCACAAAAATCGACGCTCAAGTCAGAGGTGGCGAAACCCGACAGGACTATAAAGATACCAGGCGTT
TCCCCCTGGAAGCTCCCTCGTGCGCTCTCCTGTTCCGACCCTGCCGCTTACCGGATACCTGTCCGCCTTT
CTCCCTTCGGGAAGCGTGGCGCTTTCTCATAGCTCACGCTGTAGGTATCTCAGTTCGGTGTAGGTCGTTC
GCTCCAAGCTGGGCTGTGTGCACGAACCCCCCGTTCAGCCCGACCGCTGCGCCTTATCCGGTAACTATCG
TCTTGAGTCCAACCCGGTAAGACACGACTTATCGCCACTGGCAGCAGCCACTGGTAACAGGATTAGCAGA
GCGAGGTATGTAGGCGGTGCTACAGAGTTCTTGAAGTGGTGGCCTAACTACGGCTACACTAGAAGAACAG
TATTTGGTATCTGCGCTCTGCTGAAGCCAGTTACCTTCGGAAAAAGAGTTGGTAGCTCTTGATCCGGCAA
ACAAACCACCGCTGGTAGCGGTGGTTTTTTTGTTTGCAAGCAGCAGATTACGCGCAGAAAAAAAGGATCT
CAAGAAGATCCTTTGATCTTTTCTACGGGGTCTGACGCTCAGTGGAACGAAAACTCACGTTAAGGGATTT
TGGTCATGAGATTATCAAAAAGGATCTTCACCTAGATCCTTTTAAATTAAAAATGAAGTTTTAAATCAAT
CTAAAGTATATATGAGTAAACTTGGTCTGACAGTTACCAATGCTTAATCAGTGAGGCACCTATCTCAGCG
ATCTGTCTATTTCGTTCATCCATAGTTGCCTGACTCCCCGTCGTGTAGATAACTACGATACGGGAGGGCT
TACCATCTGGCCCCAGTGCTGCAATGATACCGCGAGACCCACGCTCACCGGCTCCAGATTTATCAGCAAT
AAACCAGCCAGCCGGAAGGGCCGAGCGCAGAAGTGGTCCTGCAACTTTATCCGCCTCCATCCAGTCTATT
AATTGTTGCCGGGAAGCTAGAGTAAGTAGTTCGCCAGTTAATAGTTTGCGCAACGTTGTTGCCATTGCTA
CAGGCATCGTGGTGTCACGCTCGTCGTTTGGTATGGCTTCATTCAGCTCCGGTTCCCAACGATCAAGGCG
AGTTACATGATCCCCCATGTTGTGCAAAAAAGCGGTTAGCTCCTTCGGTCCTCCGATCGTTGTCAGAAGT
AAGTTGGCCGCAGTGTTATCACTCATGGTTATGGCAGCACTGCATAATTCTCTTACTGTCATGCCATCCG
TAAGATGCTTTTCTGTGACTGGTGAGTACTCAACCAAGTCATTCTGAGAATAGTGTATGCGGCGACCGAG
TTGCTCTTGCCCGGCGTCAATACGGGATAATACCGCGCCACATAGCAGAACTTTAAAAGTGCTCATCATT
GGAAAACGTTCTTCGGGGCGAAAACTCTCAAGGATCTTACCGCTGTTGAGATCCAGTTCGATGTAACCCA
CTCGTGCACCCAACTGATCTTCAGCATCTTTTACTTTCACCAGCGTTTCTGGGTGAGCAAAAACAGGAAG
GCAAAATGCCGCAAAAAAGGGAATAAGGGCGACACGGAAATGTTGAATACTCATACTCTTCCTTTTTCAA
TATTATTGAAGCATTTATCAGGGTTATTGTCTCATGAGCGGATACATATTTGAATGTATTTAGAAAAATA
AACAAATAGGGGTTCCGCGCACATTTCCCCGAAAAGTGCCACCTAAATTGTAAGCGTTAATATTTTGTTA
AAATTCGCGTTAAATTTTTGTTAAATCAGCTCATTTTTTAACCAATAGGCCGAAATCGGCAAAATCCCTT
ATAAATCAAAAGAATAGACCGAGATAGGGT
[37 nt withheld, positions 4161-4197]
AAAGAACGTGGACTCCAACGTCAAAGG
[49 nt withheld, positions 4225-4273]
T
[91 nt withheld, positions 4275-4365]
G
[124 nt withheld, positions 4367-4490]
CCCATTCGCCATTCAGGCTGCGCAACTGTTGGGAAGGGCGATCGGTGCGGGCCTCTTCGCTATTACGCCA
GTCGACCGCCAATTCAATATGGCGTATATGGACTCATGCCAATTCAATATGGTGGATCTGGACCTGTGCC
AATTCAATATGGCGTATATGGACTCGTGCCAATTCAATATGGTGGATCTGGACCCCAGCCAATTCAATAT
GGCGGACTTGGCACCATGCCAATTCAATATGGCGGACCTGGCACTGTGCCAACTGGGGAGGGGTCTACTT
GGCACGGTGCCAAGTTTGAGGAGGGGTCTTGGCCCTGTGCCAAGTCCGCCATATTGAATTGGCATGGTGC
CAATAATGGCGGCCATATTGGCTATATGCCAGGATCAATATATAGGCAATATCCAATATGGCCCTATGCC
AATATGGCTATTGGCCAGGTTCAATACTATGTATTGGCCCTATGCCATATAGTATTCCATATATGGGTTT
TCCTATTGACGTAGATAGCCCCTCCCAATGGGCGGTCCCATATACCATATATGGGGCTTCCTAATACCGC
CCATAGCCACTCCCCCATTGACGTCAATGGTCTCTATATATGGTCTTTCCTATTGACGTCATATGGGCGG
TCCTATTGACGTATATGGCGCCTCCCCCATTGACGTCAATTACGGTAAATGGCCCGCCTGGCTCAATGCC
CATTGACGTCAATAGGACCACCCACCATTGACGTCAATGGGATGGCTCATTGCCCATTCATATCCGTTCT
CACGCCCCCTATTGACGTCAATGACGGTAAATGGCCCACTTGGCAGTACATCAATATCTATTAATAGTAA
CTTGGCAAGTACATTACTATTGGAAGTACGCCAGGGTACATTGGCAGTACTCCCATTGACGTCAATGGCG
GTAAATGGCCCGCGATGGCTGCCAAGTACATCCCCATTGACGTCAATGGGGAGGGGCAATGACGCAAATG
GGCGTTCCATTGACGTAAATGGGCGGTAGGCGTGCCTAATGGGAGGTCTATATAAGCAATGCTCGTTTAG
GGAAC
Features (pLannotate 1.2.2; 16 found; start..end, strand, type, name):
     35..53      +  promoter       SP6 promoter: promoter for bacteriophage SP6 RNA polymerase
     94..110     +  CDS            FLAG (fragment): FLAG® epitope tag, followed by an enterokinase cleavage site
    139..1551    +  CDS            FOXA1: FOXA1_HUMAN - Also known as HNF3A, TCF3A. Experimental evidence at protein level: Swiss-Prot protein existence level 1. Transcription factor that is involved in embryonic development, establishment of tissue-specific gene expression and regulation of gene expression in differentiated tissues. Is thought to act as a 'pioneer' factor opening the compacted chromatin for other proteins through interactions with nucleosomal core histones and thereby replacing linker histones at target enhancer and/or promoter sites. Binds DNA with the consensus sequence 5'- [AC]A[AT]T[AG]TT[GT][AG][CT]T[CT]-3' (By
   1575..1592    -  promoter       T7 promoter (fragment): promoter for bacteriophage T7 RNA polymerase
   1597..1731    -  polyA_signal   SV40 poly(A) signal: SV40 polyadenylation signal
   1844..1862    -  promoter       T3 promoter: promoter for bacteriophage T3 RNA polymerase
   1907..1923    -  protein_bind   lac operator: The lac repressor binds to the lac operator to inhibit transcription in E. coli. This inhibition can be relieved by adding lactose or isopropyl-β-D-thiogalactopyranoside (IPTG). lac repressor encoded by lacI
   1931..1961    -  promoter       lac promoter: promoter for the E. coli lac operon
   1976..1997    -  protein_bind   CAP binding site: CAP binding activates transcription in the presence of cAMP. E. coli catabolite activator protein
   2010..2102    -  CDS            lacI (fragment): lac repressor; lacI; The lac repressor binds to the lac operator to inhibit transcription in E. coli. This inhibition can be relieved by adding lactose or isopropyl-β-D-thiogalactopyranoside (IPTG).
   2285..2873    -  rep_origin     ori: high-copy-number ColE1/pMB1/pBR322/pUC origin of replication
   3044..3904    -  CDS            AmpR: β-lactamase; bla; confers resistance to ampicillin, carbenicillin, and related antibiotics
   3905..4009    -  promoter       AmpR promoter: bla
   4062..4490    -  rep_origin     f1 ori (sequence partly withheld): f1 bacteriophage origin of replication; arrow indicates direction of (+) strand synthesis
   4495..4561    -  CDS            lacZα (fragment): LacZα fragment of β-galactosidase; lacZ fragment
   4568..5545    +  promoter       CMV IE94 promoter: enhancer/promoter region of simian cytomegalovirus major immediate early transcription unit IE94
