[The description below was written by a language model from this plasmid's Addgene catalogue record and pLannotate feature annotations shown in this document.]
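Description:
Flag-FOXA1 is a mammalian expression plasmid built on the pCS2+ N-flag backbone and carrying the human FOXA1 coding sequence (also known as HNF3A or TCF3A), with a sequenced length of about 5.5 kb. It is propagated in E. coli as a high-copy plasmid through a ColE1/pUC-type origin and selected with ampicillin via the β-lactamase gene and its native promoter. An f1 bacteriophage origin is also present, along with remnants of a cloning-vector lac region (lac promoter and operator, CAP site, and lacI and lacZα fragments), which play no role in expression of the insert.

Transcription in mammalian cells is driven by the simian cytomegalovirus IE94 enhancer/promoter, a strong constitutive element, and is terminated by an SV40 polyadenylation signal downstream of the insert. The FOXA1 open reading frame was cloned between EcoRI and XhoI sites, both retained, so that it lies downstream of the backbone-encoded Flag epitope and produces an N-terminally Flag-tagged protein suitable for detection or immunoprecipitation with anti-Flag antibodies. An SP6 promoter sits between the CMV IE94 promoter and the tag, which in pCS2-type vectors allows in vitro synthesis of sense RNA. T7 (partial) and T3 promoters lie on the opposite strand, flanking the SV40 poly(A) signal downstream of the insert.

FOXA1 is a forkhead-box "pioneer" transcription factor that opens compacted chromatin at enhancers and promoters and contributes to tissue-specific gene expression. The plasmid belongs to a uniform expression library of FOX family transcription factors and is intended for expressing tagged FOXA1 in mammalian cells.
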