Addgene plasmid #153109: Flag-FOXA1
Purpose: Expression of Flag tagged human FOXA1 in mammalian cells
Depositing lab: Stefan Koch. Depositing organization: Linkopings Universitet. Publication: A uniform expression library for the exploration of FOX transcription factor biology. Moparthi L, Koch S. Differentiation. 2020 Sep - Oct;115:30-36. doi: 10.1016/j.diff.2020.08.002. Epub 2020 Aug 20. PubMed 32858261.
Backbone
  Vector backbone: pCS2+ N-flag
  Backbone size w/o insert (bp): 4131
  Vector type: Mammalian Expression
Growth in bacteria
  Bacterial resistance: Ampicillin, 100 μg/mL
  Growth temperature: 37°C
  Growth strain: DH5alpha
  Copy number: High Copy
Gene/Insert
  Gene/Insert name: human FOXA1
  Species: H. sapiens (human)
  Insert size (bp): 1421
  Entrez Gene: FOXA1 (a.k.a. HNF3A, TCF3A)
  Promoter: CMV IE94
  Tag / fusion protein: Flag (N terminal on backbone)
  Cloning method: Restriction Enzyme; 5′ cloning site EcoRI (not destroyed); 3′ cloning site XhoI (not destroyed)
  Sequencing primers: 5′ SP6; 3′ EBV-rev
Terms and licenses: Academic/Nonprofit Terms; Industry Terms: Not Available to Industry
How to cite: Flag-FOXA1 was a gift from Stefan Koch (Addgene plasmid # 153109 ; http://n2t.net/addgene:153109 ; RRID:Addgene_153109)
