>Addgene plasmid #153109 | Flag-FOXA1 | depositor partial sequence | sequence record 296278 | hFOXA1 gene sequence
ATGTTAGGAACTGTGAAGATGGAAGGGCATGAAACCAGCGACTGGAACAGCTACTACGCAGACACGCAGG
AGGCCTACTCCTCCGTCCCGGTCAGCAACATGAACTCAGGCCTGGGCTCCATGAACTCCATGAACACCTA
CATGACCATGAACACCATGACTACGAGCGGCAACATGACCCCGGCGTCCTTCAACATGTCCTATGCCAAC
CCGGGCCTAGGGGCCGGCCTGAGTCCCGGCGCAGTAACCGGCATGCCGGGGGGCTCGGCGGGCGCCATGA
ACAGCATGACTGCGGCCGGCGTGACGGCCATGGGTACGGCGCTGAGCCCGAGCGGCATGGGCGCCATGGG
TGCGCAGCAGGCGGCCTCCATGAATGGCCTGGGCCCCTACGCGGCCGCCATGAACCCGTGCATGAGCCCC
ATGGCGTACGCGCCGTCCAACCTGGGCCGCAGCCGCGCGGGCGGCGGCGGCGACGCCAAGACGTTCAAGC
GCAGCTACCCGCACGCCAAGCCGCCCTACTCGTACATCTCGCTCATCACCATGGCCATCCAGCAGGCGCC
CAGCAAGATGCTCACGCTGAGCGAGATCTACCAGTGGATCATGGACCTCTTCCCCTATTACCGGCAGAAC
CAGCAGCGCTGGCAGAACTCCATCCGCCACTCGCTGTCCTTCAATGACTGCTTCGTCAAGGTGGCACGCT
CCCCGGACAAGCCGGGCAAGGGCTCCTACTGGACGCTGCACCCGGACTCCGGCAACATGTTCGAGAACGG
CTGCTACTTGCGCCGCCAGAAGCGCTTCAAGTGCGAGAAGCAGCCGGGGGCCGGCGGCGGGGGCGGGAGC
GGAAGCGGGGGCAG
